>Addgene plasmid #98286 | pmEOS2-VSVG | addgene full sequence | sequence record 182039 | Addgene NGS Results
ATCTTCTTGAGATCCTTTTTTTCTGCGCGTAATCTGCTGCTTGCAAACAAAAAAACCACCGCTACCAGCG
GTGGTTTGTTTGCCGGATCAAGAGCTACCAACTCTTTTTCCGAAGGTAACTGGCTTCAGCAGAGCGCAGA
TACCAAATACTGTTCTTCTAGTGTAGCCGTAGTTAGGCCACCACTTCAAGAACTCTGTAGCACCGCCTAC
ATACCTCGCTCTGCTAATCCTGTTACCAGTGGCTGCTGCCAGTGGCGATAAGTCGTGTCTTACCGGGTTG
GACTCAAGACGATAGTTACCGGATAAGGCGCAGCGGTCGGGCTGAACGGGGGGTTCGTGCACACAGCCCA
GCTTGGAGCGAACGACCTACACCGAACTGAGATACCTACAGCGTGAGCTATGAGAAAGCGCCACGCTTCC
CGAAGGGAGAAAGGCGGACAGGTATCCGGTAAGCGGCAGGGTCGGAACAGGAGAGCGCACGAGGGAGCTT
CCAGGGGGAAACGCCTGGTATCTTTATAGTCCTGTCGGGTTTCGCCACCTCTGACTTGAGCGTCGATTTT
TGTGATGCTCGTCAGGGGGGCGGAGCCTATGGAAAAACGCCAGCAACGCGGCCTTTTTACGGTTCCTGGC
CTTTTGCTGGCCTTTTGCTCACATGTTCTTTCCTGCGTTATCCCCTGATTCTGTGGATAACCGTATTACC
GCCATGCATTAGTTATTAATAGTAATCAATTACGGGGTCATTAGTTCATAGCCCATATATGGAGTTCCGC
GTTACATAACTTACGGTAAATGGCCCGCCTGGCTGACCGCCCAACGACCCCCGCCCATTGACGTCAATAA
TGACGTATGTTCCCATAGTAACGCCAATAGGGACTTTCCATTGACGTCAATGGGTGGAGTATTTACGGTA
AACTGCCCACTTGGCAGTACATCAAGTGTATCATATGCCAAGTACGCCCCCTATTGACGTCAATGACGGT
AAATGGCCCGCCTGGCATTATGCCCAGTACATGACCTTATGGGACTTTCCTACTTGGCAGTACATCTACG
TATTAGTCATCGCTATTACCATGGTGATGCGGTTTTGGCAGTACATCAATGGGCGTGGATAGCGGTTTGA
CTCACGGGGATTTCCAAGTCTCCACCCCATTGACGTCAATGGGAGTTTGTTTTGGCACCAAAATCAACGG
GACTTTCCAAAATGTCGTAACAACTCCGCCCCATTGACGCAAATGGGCGGTAGGCGTGTACGGTGGGAGG
TCTATATAAGCAGAGCTGGTTTAGTGAACCGTCAGATCCGCTAGCGCTACCGGACTCAGATCTCGCCGCC
ACCATGAAGTGCCTTTTGTACTTAGCTTTTTTATTCATCGGGGTGAATTGCAAGTTCACCATAGTTTTTC
CACACAACCAAAAAGGAAACTGGAAAAATGTTCCTTCCAATTACCATTATTGCCCGTCAAGCTCAGATTT
AAATTGGCATAATGACTTAATAGGCACAGCCTTACAAGTCAAAATGCCCAAGAGTCACAAGGCTATTCAA
GCAGACGGTTGGATGTGTCATGCTTCCAAATGGGTCACTACTTGTGATTTCCGCTGGTACGGACCGAAGT
ATATAACACATTCCATCCGATCCTTCACTCCATCTGTAGAACAATGCAAGGAAAGCATTGAACAAACGAA
ACAAGGAACTTGGCTGAATCCAGGCTTCCCTCCTCAAAGTTGTGGATATGCAACTGTGACGGATGCTGAA
GCAGCGATTGTCCAGGTGACTCCTCACCATGTGCTTGTTGATGAATACACAGGAGAATGGGTTGATTCAC
AGTTCATCAACGGAAAATGCAGCAATGACATATGCCCCACTGTCCATAACTCCACAACCTGGCATTCCGA
CTATAAGGTCAAAGGGCTATGTGATTCTAACCTCATTTCCATGGACATCACCTCCTTCTCAGAGGACGGA
GAGCTATCATCCCTAGGAAAGGAGGGCACAGGGTTCAGAAGTAACTACTTTGCTTATGAAACCGGAGACA
AGGCCTGCAAAATGCAGTACTGCAAGCATTGGGGAGTCAGACTCCCATCAGGTGTCTGGTTCGAGATGGC
TGATAAGGATCTCTTTGCTGCAGCCAGATTCCCTGAATGCCCAGAAGGGTCAAGTATCTCTGCTCCATCT
CAGACCTCAGTGGATGTAAGTCTCATTCAGGACGTTGAGAGGATCTTGGATTATTCCCTCTGCCAAGAAA
CCTGGAGCAAAATCAGAGCGGGTCTTCCCATCTCTCCAGTGGATCTCAGCTATCTTGCTCCTAAAAACCC
AGGAACCGGTCCTGTCTTTACCATAATCAATGGTACCCTAAAATACTTTGAGACCAGATACATCAGAGTC
GATATTGCTGCTCCAATCCTCTCAAGAATGGTCGGAATGATCAGTGGAACTACCACAGAAAGGGAACTGT
GGGATGACTGGGCTCCATATGAAGACGTGGAAATTGGACCCAATGGAGTTCTGAGGACCAGTTCAGGATA
TAAGTTTCCTTTATATATGATTGGACATGGTATGTTGGACTCCGATCTTCATCTTAGCTCAAAGGCTCAG
GTGTTTGAACATCCTCACATTCAAGACGCTGCTTCGCAGCTTCCTGATGATGAGACTTTATTTTTTTTTG
GTGATACTGGGCTATCCAAAAATCCAATCGAGTTTGTAGAAGGTTGGTTCAGTAGTTGGAAGAGCTCTAT
TGCCTCTTTTTTCTTTATCATAGGGTTAATCATTGGACTATTCTTGGTTCTCCGAGTTGGTATTTATCTT
TGCATTAAATTAAAGCACACCAAGAAAAGACAGATTTATACAGACATAGAGATGAACCGACTTGGAAACA
GAATTCTGCAGTCGACGGTACCGCGGGCCCGGGATCCAATGAGTGCGATTAAGCCAGACATGAAGATCAA
ACTCCGTATGGAAGGCAACGTAAACGGGCACCACTTTGTGATCGACGGAGATGGTACAGGCAAGCCTTTT
GAGGGAAAACAGAGTATGGATCTTGAAGTCAAAGAGGGCGGACCTCTGCCTTTTGCCTTTGATATCCTGA
CCACTGCATTCCATTACGGCAACAGGGTATTCGCCAAATATCCAGACAACATACAAGACTATTTTAAGCA
GTCGTTTCCTAAGGGGTATTCGTGGGAACGAAGCTTGACTTTCGAAGACGGGGGCATTTGCATTGCCAGA
AACGACATAACAATGGAAGGGGACACTTTCTATAATAAAGTTCGATTTTATGGTACCAACTTTCCCGCCA
ATGGTCCAGTTATGCAGAAGAAGACGCTGAAATGGGAGCCCTCCACTGAGAAAATGTATGTGCGTGATGG
AGTGCTGACGGGTGATATTCATATGGCTTTGTTGCTTGAAGGAAATGCCCATTACCGATGTGACTTCAGA
ACTACTTACAAAGCTAAGGAGAAGGGTGTCAAGTTACCAGGCTACCACTTTGTGGACCACTGCATTGAGA
TTTTAAGCCATGACAAAGATTACAACAAGGTTAAGCTGTATGAGCATGCTGTTGCTCATTCTGGATTGCC
TGACAATGCCAGACGATAATGTACAAGTAAAGCGGCCGCGACTCTAGATCATAATCAGCCATACCACATT
TGTAGAGGTTTTACTTGCTTTAAAAAACCTCCCACACCTCCCCCTGAACCTGAAACATAAAATGAATGCA
ATTGTTGTTGTTAACTTGTTTATTGCAGCTTATAATGGTTACAAATAAAGCAATAGCATCACAAATTTCA
CAAATAAAGCATTTTTTTCACTGCATTCTAGTTGTGGTTTGTCCAAACTCATCAATGTATCTTAAGGCGT
AAATTGTAAGCGTTAATATTTTGTTAAAATTCGCGTTAAATTTTTGTTAAATCAGCTCATTTTTTAACCA
ATAGGCCGAAATCGGCAAAATCCCTTATAAATCAAAAGAATAGACCGAGATAGGGT
[37 nt withheld, positions 3977-4013]
AAAGAACGTGGACTCCAACGTCAAAGG
[49 nt withheld, positions 4041-4089]
T
[91 nt withheld, positions 4091-4181]
G
[124 nt withheld, positions 4183-4306]
CAGGTGGCACTTTTCGGGGAAATGTGCGCGGAACCCCTATTTGTTTATTTTTCTAAATACATTCAAATAT
GTATCCGCTCATGAGACAATAACCCTGATAAATGCTTCAATAATATTGAAAAAGGAAGAGTCCTGAGGCG
GAAAGAACCAGCTGTGGAATGTGTGTCAGTTAGGGTGTGGAAAGTCCCCAGGCTCCCCAGCAGGCAGAAG
TATGCAAAGCATGCATCTCAATTAGTCAGCAACCAGGTGTGGAAAGTCCCCAGGCTCCCCAGCAGGCAGA
AGTATGCAAAGCATGCATCTCAATTAGTCAGCAACCATAGTCCCGCCCCTAACTCCGCCCATCCCGCCCC
TAACTCCGCCCAGTTCCGCCCATTCTCCGCCCCATGGCTGACTAATTTTTTTTATTTATGCAGAGGCCGA
GGCCGCCTCGGCCTCTGAGCTATTCCAGAAGTAGTGAGGAGGCTTTTTTGGAGGCCTAGGCTTTTGCAAA
GATCGATCAAGAGACAGGATGAGGATCGTTTCGCATGATTGAACAAGATGGATTGCACGCAGGTTCTCCG
GCCGCTTGGGTGGAGAGGCTATTCGGCTATGACTGGGCACAACAGACAATCGGCTGCTCTGATGCCGCCG
TGTTCCGGCTGTCAGCGCAGGGGCGCCCGGTTCTTTTTGTCAAGACCGACCTGTCCGGTGCCCTGAATGA
ACTGCAAGACGAGGCAGCGCGGCTATCGTGGCTGGCCACGACGGGCGTTCCTTGCGCAGCTGTGCTCGAC
GTTGTCACTGAAGCGGGAAGGGACTGGCTGCTATTGGGCGAAGTGCCGGGGCAGGATCTCCTGTCATCTC
ACCTTGCTCCTGCCGAGAAAGTATCCATCATGGCTGATGCAATGCGGCGGCTGCATACGCTTGATCCGGC
TACCTGCCCATTCGACCACCAAGCGAAACATCGCATCGAGCGAGCACGTACTCGGATGGAAGCCGGTCTT
GTCGATCAGGATGATCTGGACGAAGAGCATCAGGGGCTCGCGCCAGCCGAACTGTTCGCCAGGCTCAAGG
CGAGCATGCCCGACGGCGAGGATCTCGTCGTGACCCATGGCGATGCCTGCTTGCCGAATATCATGGTGGA
AAATGGCCGCTTTTCTGGATTCATCGACTGTGGCCGGCTGGGTGTGGCGGACCGCTATCAGGACATAGCG
TTGGCTACCCGTGATATTGCTGAAGAGCTTGGCGGCGAATGGGCTGACCGCTTCCTCGTGCTTTACGGTA
TCGCCGCTCCCGATTCGCAGCGCATCGCCTTCTATCGCCTTCTTGACGAGTTCTTCTGAGCGGGACTCTG
GGGTTCGAAATGACCGACCAAGCGACGCCCAACCTGCCATCACGAGATTTCGATTCCACCGCCGCCTTCT
ATGAAAGGTTGGGCTTCGGAATCGTTTTCCGGGACGCCGGCTGGATGATCCTCCAGCGCGGGGATCTCAT
GCTGGAGTTCTTCGCCCACCCTAGGGGGAGGCTAACTGAAACACGGAAGGAGACAATACCGGAAGGAACC
CGCGCTATGACGGCAATAAAAAGACAGAATAAAACGCACGGTGTTGGGTCGTTTGTTCATAAACGCGGGG
TTCGGTCCCAGGGCTGGCACTCTGTCGATACCCCACCGAGACCCCATTGGGGCCAATACGCCCGCGTTTC
TTCCTTTTCCCCACCCCACCCCCCAAGTTCGGGTGAAGGCCCAGGGCTCGCAGCCAACGTCGGGGCGGCA
GGCCCTGCCATAGCCTCAGGTTACTCATATATACTTTAGATTGATTTAAAACTTCATTTTTAATTTAAAA
GGATCTAGGTGAAGATCCTTTTTGATAATCTCATGACCAAAATCCCTTAACGTGAGTTTTCGTTCCACTG
AGCGTCAGACCCCGTAGAAAAGATCAAAGG
Features (pLannotate 1.2.2; 16 found; start..end, strand, type, name):
      7..595     +  rep_origin     ori: high-copy-number ColE1/pMB1/pBR322/pUC origin of replication
    770..1073    +  enhancer       CMV enhancer: human cytomegalovirus immediate early enhancer
   1074..1277    +  promoter       CMV promoter: human cytomegalovirus (CMV) immediate early promoter
   1300..1325    +  misc_feature   MCS (fragment): multiple cloning site
   1334..2868    +  CDS            VSV-G tsO45 (fragment): vesicular stomatitis virus G glycoprotein, thermosensitive tsO45 mutant thermosensitive variant of VSV-G Orsay
   2871..2907    +  misc_feature   MCS (fragment): multiple cloning site
   2909..3589    +  CDS            mEos2: monomeric variant of green-to-red photoswitchable fluorescent protein EosFP (McKinney et al., 2009)
   3617..3700    +  CDS            large T antigen (fragment): large T antigen from SV40 (simian virus 40)
   3723..3844    +  polyA_signal   SV40 poly(A) signal: SV40 polyadenylation signal
   3878..4306    -  rep_origin     f1 ori (sequence partly withheld): f1 bacteriophage origin of replication; arrow indicates direction of (+) strand synthesis
   4333..4437    +  promoter       AmpR promoter: bla
   4439..4796    +  promoter       SV40 promoter: SV40 enhancer and early promoter
   4831..5625    +  CDS            NeoR/KanR: aminoglycoside phosphotransferase from Tn5; aph(3')-II (or nptII); confers resistance to neomycin, kanamycin, and G418 (Geneticin®)
   5646..5798    +  CDS            ble (fragment): BLE_KLEPN - Experimental evidence at protein level: Swiss-Prot protein existence level 1. Binding protein with a strong affinity to the bleomycin family of antibiotics. Binds to CL990; an antimitotic-antibiotic compound. From Klebsiella pneumoniae.
   5857..5904    +  polyA_signal   HSV TK poly(A) signal: herpes simplex virus thymidine kinase polyadenylation signal (Cole and Stacy, 1985)
   5995..6011    -  polyA_signal   bGH poly(A) signal (fragment): bovine growth hormone polyadenylation signal
