[The description below was written by a language model from this plasmid's Addgene catalogue record and pLannotate feature annotations shown in this document.]
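Description:
pmEOS2-VSVG is a 6.2 kb mammalian expression plasmid derived from the pPAGFP-VSVG backbone, built to express the vesicular stomatitis virus G glycoprotein fused at its C terminus to the photoconvertible fluorescent protein mEos2. It replicates in E. coli from a high-copy ColE1/pUC-type origin and is selected with kanamycin. Resistance comes from a Tn5 aminoglycoside phosphotransferase (NeoR/KanR) gene placed behind tandem bacterial (bla) and SV40 early promoters and followed by an HSV TK polyadenylation signal. This arrangement allows the same marker to confer G418 resistance in mammalian cells. An f1 origin is also present. Short fragments annotated as ble, bGH poly(A) and SV40 large T antigen appear to be backbone remnants rather than functional elements.

The expression cassette consists of the human CMV immediate-early enhancer and promoter, the VSV-G coding sequence, a short linker derived from multiple cloning site sequence, the mEos2 open reading frame and an SV40 polyadenylation signal. The feature annotation matches the glycoprotein to the thermosensitive tsO45 variant of VSV-G, which is widely used as a secretory-pathway cargo because it is retained in the endoplasmic reticulum at restrictive temperature and released at permissive temperature. The catalogue entry itself simply names the insert VSVG. mEos2 is a monomeric protein that switches from green to red emission, making it suitable for photoactivated localization microscopy. According to the associated publication title, the construct was used in work probing the stoichiometry of membrane proteins by single-molecule localization microscopy. The cloning sites used to assemble the fusion are not recorded.
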