Addgene plasmid #98286: pmEOS2-VSVG
Purpose: mammalian expression of VSVG-mEOS2
Depositing lab: Mike Heilemann. Depositing organization: Goethe-Universitaet Frankfurt am Main. Publication: One, two or three? Probing the stoichiometry of membrane proteins by single-molecule localization microscopy. Fricke F, Beaudouin J, Eils R, Heilemann M. Sci Rep. 2015 Sep 11;5:14072. doi: 10.1038/srep14072. PubMed 26358640.
Backbone
  Vector backbone: pPAGFP-VSVG
  Vector type: Mammalian Expression
Growth in bacteria
  Bacterial resistance: Kanamycin, 50 μg/mL
  Growth temperature: 37°C
  Growth strain: DH5alpha
  Copy number: High Copy
Gene/Insert
  Gene/Insert name: VSVG
  Promoter: CMV
  Tag / fusion protein: mEos2 (C terminal on insert)
  Cloning method: Restriction Enzyme; 5′ cloning site unknown (unknown if destroyed); 3′ cloning site unknown (unknown if destroyed)
  Sequencing primers: 5′ CMV-F
Terms and licenses: Academic/Nonprofit Terms; Industry Terms: Not Available to Industry
How to cite: pmEOS2-VSVG was a gift from Mike Heilemann (Addgene plasmid # 98286 ; http://n2t.net/addgene:98286 ; RRID:Addgene_98286)
